Addgene plasmid #129710: pMS22
Purpose: Expresses Escherichia coli RssB E134G:E135S:E136G:E137S variant as an N-terminal 10His fusion
Depositing lab: Alexandra Deaconescu. Depositing organization: Brown University. Publication: Structural basis for inhibition of a response regulator of sigma(S) stability by a ClpXP antiadaptor. Dorich V, Brugger C, Tripathi A, Hoskins JR, Tong S, Suhanovsky MM, Sastry A, Wickner S, Gottesman S, Deaconescu AM. Genes Dev. 2019 Jun 1;33(11-12):718-732. doi: 10.1101/gad.320168.118. Epub 2019 Apr 11. PubMed 30975721.
Backbone
  Vector backbone: pSY5
  Backbone manufacturer: lab made
  Backbone size w/o insert (bp): 5387
  Total vector size (bp): 6365
  Vector type: Bacterial Expression
Growth in bacteria
  Bacterial resistance: Kanamycin, 50 μg/mL
  Growth temperature: 37°C
  Growth strain: DH5alpha
  Copy number: High Copy
Gene/Insert
  Gene/Insert name: Escherichia coli RssB-GSGS variant
  Species: Escherichia coli MG1655
  Insert size (bp): 1012
  Mutation: RssB E134G:E135S:E136G:E137S
  GenBank ID: AYG19683.1
  Entrez Gene: rssB (a.k.a. b1235, ECK1230, hnr, sprE, ychL)
  Promoter: T7
  Tag / fusion protein: 10-Histidine tag cleavable with PreScission Protease (N terminal on insert)
  Cloning method: Restriction Enzyme; 5′ cloning site NdeI (not destroyed); 3′ cloning site BamHI (not destroyed)
  Sequencing primers: 5′ T7p; 3′ T7term
Resource information
  A portion of this plasmid was derived from a plasmid made by: Insert was amplified by PCR from plasmid pT7-RssB whose construction was reported by the Gottesman lab in Battesti A, Hoskins JR, Tong S, Milanesio P, Mann JM, Kravats A, Tsegaye YM, Bougdour A, Wickner S, Gottesman S. 2013. Anti-adaptors provide multiple modes for regulation of the RssB adaptor protein. Genes Dev 27: 2722–2735.
Terms and licenses: Academic/Nonprofit Terms; Industry Terms: Not Available to Industry
How to cite: pMS22 was a gift from Alexandra Deaconescu (Addgene plasmid # 129710 ; http://n2t.net/addgene:129710 ; RRID:Addgene_129710)
