[The description below was written by a language model from this plasmid's Addgene catalogue record and pLannotate feature annotations shown in this document.]
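Description:
pMS22 is a bacterial expression plasmid of about 6.4 kb, built on the lab-made pSY5 backbone, for producing a mutant form of the Escherichia coli MG1655 response regulator RssB. Its layout resembles a pET-type vector. It carries a ColE1/pMB1-family origin together with the bom site and the rop gene. The catalogue lists it as high copy, although rop normally moderates copy number. An f1 phage origin is also present, and selection is by kanamycin through the aph(3')-Ia gene. Short tetracycline-resistance fragments and a partial AmpR promoter appear to be non-functional remnants of the backbone's ancestry. Two sequence records, a depositor sequence and a repository sequencing result, differ by only a few bases in length and show the same feature set in a different circular register.

The expression cassette consists of a T7 promoter with an adjacent lac operator, the T7 gene 10 ribosome binding site, an N-terminal histidine tag, the rssB coding region cloned between NdeI and BamHI, and a T7 terminator. The catalogue describes the tag as 10 histidines removable with PreScission protease, while the annotation tool labels it as a shorter His run. A plasmid-borne lacI gene supplies repressor, so transcription is IPTG-inducible in hosts that provide T7 RNA polymerase. Downstream His-tag and SET1 fragments are annotated after the insert, and they probably represent untranslated vector sequence, though the record does not confirm this.

The insert carries E134G, E135S, E136G and E137S substitutions, replacing four consecutive glutamates with a Gly-Ser-Gly-Ser stretch. RssB is the adaptor that delivers the stationary-phase sigma factor RpoS to the ClpXP protease. The construct is suited to purifying this variant for structural and biochemical study of RssB regulation by antiadaptors.
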