Features (pLannotate 1.2.2; 20 found; start..end, strand, type, name):
     12..467     +  rep_origin     f1 ori (sequence partly withheld): f1 bacteriophage origin of replication; arrow indicates direction of (+) strand synthesis
    494..551     +  promoter       AmpR promoter (fragment): bla
    560..1375    -  CDS            KanR: aminoglycoside phosphotransferase; aph(3')-Ia; confers resistance to kanamycin in bacteria or G418 (Geneticin®) in eukaryotes
   1497..2085    +  rep_origin     ori: high-copy-number ColE1/pMB1/pBR322/pUC origin of replication
   2271..2413    -  misc_feature   bom: basis of mobility region from pBR322
   2515..2706    -  CDS            rop: Rop protein, which maintains plasmids at low copy number; rop
   2723..3103    +  CDS            YPB1_ECOLX: Protein predicted: Swiss-Prot protein existence level 4. From Escherichia coli.
   3175..3466    -  CDS            TcR (fragment): tetracycline efflux protein; tet; confers resistance to tetracycline
   3481..3502    -  protein_bind   CAP binding site: CAP binding activates transcription in the presence of cAMP. E. coli catabolite activator protein
   3515..4597    -  CDS            lacI: lac repressor; lacI; The lac repressor binds to the lac operator to inhibit transcription in E. coli. This inhibition can be relieved by adding lactose or isopropyl-β-D-thiogalactopyranoside (IPTG).
   4598..4675    -  promoter       lacI promoter: lacI
   4683..4962    -  CDS            TcR (fragment): tetracycline efflux protein; tet; confers resistance to tetracycline
   4984..5002    +  promoter       T7 promoter: promoter for bacteriophage T7 RNA polymerase
   5003..5027    +  protein_bind   lac operator: The lac repressor binds to the lac operator to inhibit transcription in E. coli. This inhibition can be relieved by adding lactose or isopropyl-β-D-thiogalactopyranoside (IPTG). lac repressor encoded by lacI
   5042..5064    +  RBS            RBS: efficient ribosome binding site from bacteriophage T7 gene 10 (Olins and Rangwala, 1989)
   5089..5109    +  CDS            7xHis: 6xHis affinity tag
   5149..6159    +  CDS            rssB: RSSB_ECOLI - Also known as hnr, sprE, ychL. Experimental evidence at protein level: Swiss-Prot protein existence level 1. Regulates the turnover of the sigma S factor (RpoS) by promoting its proteolysis in exponentially growing cells. Acts by binding and delivering RpoS to the ClpXP protease. RssB is not co- degraded with RpoS, but is released from the complex and can initiate a new cycle of RpoS recognition and degradation. In stationary phase, could also act as an anti-sigma factor and reduce the ability of RpoS to activate gene expression. Is also involved in the regulation of the mRNA poly
   6209..6226    +  CDS            9xHis (fragment): 9xHis affinity tag
   6236..6285    +  CDS            SET1 (fragment): solubility-enhancement tag derived from T7 phage gene 10B
   6293..6340    +  terminator     T7 terminator: transcription terminator for bacteriophage T7 RNA polymerase
>Addgene plasmid #129710 | pMS22 | depositor full sequence | sequence record 249654 | pMS22 sequence 6365 bps
TGGCGAATGGG
[124 nt withheld, positions 12-135]
C
[91 nt withheld, positions 137-227]
A
[49 nt withheld, positions 229-277]
CCTTTGACGTTGGAGTCCACGTTCTTT
[37 nt withheld, positions 305-341]
ACCCTATCTCGGTCTATTCTTTTGATTTATAAGGGATTTTGCCGATTTCGGCCTATTGGTTAAAAAATGA
GCTGATTTAACAAAAATTTAACGCGAATTTTAACAAAATATTAACGTTTACAATTTCAGGTGGCACTTTT
CGGGGAAATGTGCGCGGAACCCCTATTTGTTTATTTTTCTAAATACATTCAAATATGTATCCGCTCATGA
ATTAATTCTTAGAAAAACTCATCGAGCATCAAATGAAACTGCAATTTATTCATATCAGGATTATCAATAC
CATATTTTTGAAAAAGCCGTTTCTGTAATGAAGGAGAAAACTCACCGAGGCAGTTCCATAGGATGGCAAG
ATCCTGGTATCGGTCTGCGATTCCGACTCGTCCAACATCAATACAACCTATTAATTTCCCCTCGTCAAAA
ATAAGGTTATCAAGTGAGAAATCACCATGAGTGACGACTGAATCCGGTGAGAATGGCAAAAGTTTATGCA
TTTCTTTCCAGACTTGTTCAACAGGCCAGCCATTACGCTCGTCATCAAAATCACTCGCATCAACCAAACC
GTTATTCATTCGTGATTGCGCCTGAGCGAGACGAAATACGCGATCGCTGTTAAAAGGACAATTACAAACA
GGAATCGAATGCAACCGGCGCAGGAACACTGCCAGCGCATCAACAATATTTTCACCTGAATCAGGATATT
CTTCTAATACCTGGAATGCTGTTTTCCCGGGGATCGCAGTGGTGAGTAACCATGCATCATCAGGAGTACG
GATAAAATGCTTGATGGTCGGAAGAGGCATAAATTCCGTCAGCCAGTTTAGTCTGACCATCTCATCTGTA
ACATCATTGGCAACGCTACCTTTGCCATGTTTCAGAAACAACTCTGGCGCATCGGGCTTCCCATACAATC
GATAGATTGTCGCACCTGATTGCCCGACATTATCGCGAGCCCATTTATACCCATATAAATCAGCATCCAT
GTTGGAATTTAATCGCGGCCTAGAGCAAGACGTTTCCCGTTGAATATGGCTCATAACACCCCTTGTATTA
CTGTTTATGTAAGCAGACAGTTTTATTGTTCATGACCAAAATCCCTTAACGTGAGTTTTCGTTCCACTGA
GCGTCAGACCCCGTAGAAAAGATCAAAGGATCTTCTTGAGATCCTTTTTTTCTGCGCGTAATCTGCTGCT
TGCAAACAAAAAAACCACCGCTACCAGCGGTGGTTTGTTTGCCGGATCAAGAGCTACCAACTCTTTTTCC
GAAGGTAACTGGCTTCAGCAGAGCGCAGATACCAAATACTGTCCTTCTAGTGTAGCCGTAGTTAGGCCAC
CACTTCAAGAACTCTGTAGCACCGCCTACATACCTCGCTCTGCTAATCCTGTTACCAGTGGCTGCTGCCA
GTGGCGATAAGTCGTGTCTTACCGGGTTGGACTCAAGACGATAGTTACCGGATAAGGCGCAGCGGTCGGG
CTGAACGGGGGGTTCGTGCACACAGCCCAGCTTGGAGCGAACGACCTACACCGAACTGAGATACCTACAG
CGTGAGCTATGAGAAAGCGCCACGCTTCCCGAAGGGAGAAAGGCGGACAGGTATCCGGTAAGCGGCAGGG
TCGGAACAGGAGAGCGCACGAGGGAGCTTCCAGGGGGAAACGCCTGGTATCTTTATAGTCCTGTCGGGTT
TCGCCACCTCTGACTTGAGCGTCGATTTTTGTGATGCTCGTCAGGGGGGCGGAGCCTATGGAAAAACGCC
AGCAACGCGGCCTTTTTACGGTTCCTGGCCTTTTGCTGGCCTTTTGCTCACATGTTCTTTCCTGCGTTAT
CCCCTGATTCTGTGGATAACCGTATTACCGCCTTTGAGTGAGCTGATACCGCTCGCCGCAGCCGAACGAC
CGAGCGCAGCGAGTCAGTGAGCGAGGAAGCGGAAGAGCGCCTGATGCGGTATTTTCTCCTTACGCATCTG
TGCGGTATTTCACACCGCATATATGGTGCACTCTCAGTACAATCTGCTCTGATGCCGCATAGTTAAGCCA
GTATACACTCCGCTATCGCTACGTGACTGGGTCATGGCTGCGCCCCGACACCCGCCAACACCCGCTGACG
CGCCCTGACGGGCTTGTCTGCTCCCGGCATCCGCTTACAGACAAGCTGTGACCGTCTCCGGGAGCTGCAT
GTGTCAGAGGTTTTCACCGTCATCACCGAAACGCGCGAGGCAGCTGCGGTAAAGCTCATCAGCGTGGTCG
TGAAGCGATTCACAGATGTCTGCCTGTTCATCCGCGTCCAGCTCGTTGAGTTTCTCCAGAAGCGTTAATG
TCTGGCTTCTGATAAAGCGGGCCATGTTAAGGGCGGTTTTTTCCTGTTTGGTCACTGATGCCTCCGTGTA
AGGGGGATTTCTGTTCATGGGGGTAATGATACCGATGAAACGAGAGAGGATGCTCACGATACGGGTTACT
GATGATGAACATGCCCGGTTACTGGAACGTTGTGAGGGTAAACAACTGGCGGTATGGATGCGGCGGGACC
AGAGAAAAATCACTCAGGGTCAATGCCAGCGCTTCGTTAATACAGATGTAGGTGTTCCACAGGGTAGCCA
GCAGCATCCTGCGATGCAGATCCGGAACATAATGGTGCAGGGCGCTGACTTCCGCGTTTCCAGACTTTAC
GAAACACGGAAACCGAAGACCATTCATGTTGTTGCTCAGGTCGCAGACGTTTTGCAGCAGCAGTCGCTTC
ACGTTCGCTCGCGTATCGGTGATTCATTCTGCTAACCAGTAAGGCAACCCCGCCAGCCTAGCCGGGTCCT
CAACGACAGGAGCACGATCATGCGCACCCGTGGGGCCGCCATGCCGGCGATAATGGCCTGCTTCTCGCCG
AAACGTTTGGTGGCGGGACCAGTGACGAAGGCTTGAGCGAGGGCGTGCAAGATTCCGAATACCGCAAGCG
ACAGGCCGATCATCGTCGCGCTCCAGCGAAAGCGGTCCTCGCCGAAAATGACCCAGAGCGCTGCCGGCAC
CTGTCCTACGAGTTGCATGATAAAGAAGACAGTCATAAGTGCGGCGACGATAGTCATGCCCCGCGCCCAC
CGGAAGGAGCTGACTGGGTTGAAGGCTCTCAAGGGCATCGGTCGAGATCCCGGTGCCTAATGAGTGAGCT
AACTTACATTAATTGCGTTGCGCTCACTGCCCGCTTTCCAGTCGGGAAACCTGTCGTGCCAGCTGCATTA
ATGAATCGGCCAACGCGCGGGGAGAGGCGGTTTGCGTATTGGGCGCCAGGGTGGTTTTTCTTTTCACCAG
TGAGACGGGCAACAGCTGATTGCCCTTCACCGCCTGGCCCTGAGAGAGTTGCAGCAAGCGGTCCACGCTG
GTTTGCCCCAGCAGGCGAAAATCCTGTTTGATGGTGGTTAACGGCGGGATATAACATGAGCTGTCTTCGG
TATCGTCGTATCCCACTACCGAGATATCCGCACCAACGCGCAGCCCGGACTCGGTAATGGCGCGCATTGC
GCCCAGCGCCATCTGATCGTTGGCAACCAGCATCGCAGTGGGAACGATGCCCTCATTCAGCATTTGCATG
GTTTGTTGAAAACCGGACATGGCACTCCAGTCGCCTTCCCGTTCCGCTATCGGCTGAATTTGATTGCGAG
TGAGATATTTATGCCAGCCAGCCAGACGCAGACGCGCCGAGACAGAACTTAATGGGCCCGCTAACAGCGC
GATTTGCTGGTGACCCAATGCGACCAGATGCTCCACGCCCAGTCGCGTACCGTCTTCATGGGAGAAAATA
ATACTGTTGATGGGTGTCTGGTCAGAGACATCAAGAAATAACGCCGGAACATTAGTGCAGGCAGCTTCCA
CAGCAATGGCATCCTGGTCATCCAGCGGATAGTTAATGATCAGCCCACTGACGCGTTGCGCGAGAAGATT
GTGCACCGCCGCTTTACAGGCTTCGACGCCGCTTCGTTCTACCATCGACACCACCACGCTGGCACCCAGT
TGATCGGCGCGAGATTTAATCGCCGCGACAATTTGCGACGGCGCGTGCAGGGCCAGACTGGAGGTGGCAA
CGCCAATCAGCAACGACTGTTTGCCCGCCAGTTGTTGTGCCACGCGGTTGGGAATGTAATTCAGCTCCGC
CATCGCCGCTTCCACTTTTTCCCGCGTTTTCGCAGAAACGTGGCTGGCCTGGTTCACCACGCGGGAAACG
GTCTGATAAGAGACACCGGCATACTCTGCGACATCGTATAACGTTACTGGTTTCACATTCACCACCCTGA
ATTGACTCTCTTCCGGGCGCTATCATGCCATACCGCGAAAGGTTTTGCGCCATTCGATGGTGTCCGGGAT
CTCGACGCTCTCCCTTATGCGACTCCTGCATTAGGAAGCAGCCCAGTAGTAGGTTGAGGCCGTTGAGCAC
CGCCGCCGCAAGGAATGGTGCATGCAAGGAGATGGCGCCCAACAGTCCCCCGGCCACGGGGCCTGCCACC
ATACCCACGCCGAAACAAGCGCTCATGAGCCCGAAGTGGCGAGCCCGATCTTCCCCATCGGTGATGTCGG
CGATATAGGCGCCAGCAACCGCACCTGTGGCGCCGGTGATGCCGGCCACGATGCGTCCGGCGTAGAGGAT
CGAGATCTCGATCCCGCGAAATTAATACGACTCACTATAGGGGAATTGTGAGCGGATAACAATTCCCCTC
TAGAAATAATTTTGTTTAACTTTAAGAAGGAGATATACCATGGGCAGCAGCCATCATCATCATCATCACC
ATCACCATCACAGCAGCGGCCTGGAAGTTCTGTTCCAGGGGCCCCATATGACGCAGCCATTGGTCGGAAA
ACAGATTCTCATTGTTGAAGATGAGCAGGTATTTCGCTCGCTTCTGGATTCATGGTTTTCCTCATTGGGA
GCGACAACGGTACTGGCGGCTGATGGGGTGGATGCCCTTGAGTTGCTGGGAGGTTTCACTCCAGACCTGA
TGATATGTGATATCGCGATGCCACGAATGAACGGGCTTAAACTGCTGGAGCATATACGTAACAGAGGCGA
CCAGACCCCAGTTCTGGTGATATCTGCCACTGAAAATATGGCAGATATTGCCAAAGCGTTACGTCTGGGC
GTTGAAGATGTTTTGCTGAAACCAGTTAAAGATCTGAATCGCTTGCGCGAGATGGTTTTTGCCTGTCTCT
ATCCCAGCATGTTTAATTCGCGCGTTGGGTCAGGGTCCAGGCTTTTTCGCGACTGGGATGCAATGGTTGA
TAACCCTGCCGCAGCGGCGAAATTATTACAGGAACTACAACCGCCGGTTCAGCAGGTGATTTCCCATTGC
CGGGTTAATTATCGTCAATTGGTTGCCGCGGACAAACCCGGCCTGGTGCTTGATATTGCCGCACTTTCGG
AAAACGATCTGGCATTTTATTGCCTTGATGTCACCCGAGCTGGACATAATGGCGTACTTGCTGCCTTGTT
ATTACGCGCATTGTTTAACGGATTATTACAGGAACAGCTTGCACACCAAAATCAACGGTTGCCAGAGTTG
GGCGCGTTATTGAAGCAGGTAAACCATTTACTTCGTCAGGCCAATCTGCCGGGGCAGTTTCCGCTATTAG
TTGGCTATTATCATCGCGAACTGAAAAATCTCATTCTGGTTTCTGCGGGTCTGAATGCGACGTTAAATAC
CGGCGAACACCAGGTGCAAATCAGTAATGGTGTTCCGTTAGGCACTTTAGGTAACGCTTATTTGAATCAA
TTGAGCCAGCGATGCGATGCCTGGCAATGCCAAATATGGGGAACCGGTGGTCGACTGCGCTTGATGTTGT
CTGCAGAATGAGGATCCGAATTCGAGCTCCGTCGACAAGCTTGCGGCCGCACTCGAGCACCACCACCACC
ACCACTGAGATCCGGCTGCTAACAAAGCCCGAAAGGAAGCTGAGTTGGCTGCTGCCACCGCTGAGCAATA
ACTAGCATAACCCCTTGGGGCCTCTAAACGGGTCTTGAGGGGTTTTTTGCTGAAAGGAGGAACTATATCC
GGAT
