Features (pLannotate 1.2.2; 20 found; start..end, strand, type, name):
      1..19      +  promoter       T7 promoter: promoter for bacteriophage T7 RNA polymerase
     20..44      +  protein_bind   lac operator: The lac repressor binds to the lac operator to inhibit transcription in E. coli. This inhibition can be relieved by adding lactose or isopropyl-β-D-thiogalactopyranoside (IPTG). lac repressor encoded by lacI
     59..81      +  RBS            RBS: efficient ribosome binding site from bacteriophage T7 gene 10 (Olins and Rangwala, 1989)
    106..126     +  CDS            7xHis: 6xHis affinity tag
    166..1176    +  CDS            rssB: RSSB_ECOLI - Also known as hnr, sprE, ychL. Experimental evidence at protein level: Swiss-Prot protein existence level 1. Regulates the turnover of the sigma S factor (RpoS) by promoting its proteolysis in exponentially growing cells. Acts by binding and delivering RpoS to the ClpXP protease. RssB is not co- degraded with RpoS, but is released from the complex and can initiate a new cycle of RpoS recognition and degradation. In stationary phase, could also act as an anti-sigma factor and reduce the ability of RpoS to activate gene expression. Is also involved in the regulation of the mRNA poly
   1226..1243    +  CDS            9xHis (fragment): 9xHis affinity tag
   1253..1302    +  CDS            SET1 (fragment): solubility-enhancement tag derived from T7 phage gene 10B
   1310..1357    +  terminator     T7 terminator: transcription terminator for bacteriophage T7 RNA polymerase
   1394..1822    +  rep_origin     f1 ori (sequence partly withheld): f1 bacteriophage origin of replication; arrow indicates direction of (+) strand synthesis
   1875..1932    +  promoter       AmpR promoter (fragment): bla
   1941..2756    -  CDS            KanR: aminoglycoside phosphotransferase; aph(3')-Ia; confers resistance to kanamycin in bacteria or G418 (Geneticin®) in eukaryotes
   2878..3466    +  rep_origin     ori: high-copy-number ColE1/pMB1/pBR322/pUC origin of replication
   3652..3791    -  misc_feature   bom: basis of mobility region from pBR322
   3893..4084    -  CDS            rop: Rop protein, which maintains plasmids at low copy number; rop
   4101..4481    +  CDS            YPB1_ECOLX: Protein predicted: Swiss-Prot protein existence level 4. From Escherichia coli.
   4553..4844    -  CDS            TcR (fragment): tetracycline efflux protein; tet; confers resistance to tetracycline
   4859..4880    -  protein_bind   CAP binding site: CAP binding activates transcription in the presence of cAMP. E. coli catabolite activator protein
   4893..5975    -  CDS            lacI: lac repressor; lacI; The lac repressor binds to the lac operator to inhibit transcription in E. coli. This inhibition can be relieved by adding lactose or isopropyl-β-D-thiogalactopyranoside (IPTG).
   5976..6053    -  promoter       lacI promoter: lacI
   6061..6340    -  CDS            TcR (fragment): tetracycline efflux protein; tet; confers resistance to tetracycline
>Addgene plasmid #129710 | pMS22 | addgene full sequence | sequence record 254924 | Addgene NGS Result
TAATACGACTCACTATAGGGGAATTGTGAGCGGATAACAATTCCCCTCTAGAAATAATTTTGTTTAACTT
TAAGAAGGAGATATACCATGGGCAGCAGCCATCATCATCATCATCACCATCACCATCACAGCAGCGGCCT
GGAAGTTCTGTTCCAGGGGCCCCATATGACGCAGCCATTGGTCGGAAAACAGATTCTCATTGTTGAAGAT
GAGCAGGTATTTCGCTCGCTTCTGGATTCATGGTTTTCCTCATTGGGAGCGACAACGGTACTGGCGGCTG
ATGGGGTGGATGCCCTTGAGTTGCTGGGAGGTTTCACTCCAGACCTGATGATATGTGATATCGCGATGCC
ACGAATGAACGGGCTTAAACTGCTGGAGCATATACGTAACAGAGGCGACCAGACCCCAGTTCTGGTGATA
TCTGCCACTGAAAATATGGCAGATATTGCCAAAGCGTTACGTCTGGGCGTTGAAGATGTTTTGCTGAAAC
CAGTTAAAGATCTGAATCGCTTGCGCGAGATGGTTTTTGCCTGTCTCTATCCCAGCATGTTTAATTCGCG
CGTTGGGTCAGGGTCCAGGCTTTTTCGCGACTGGGATGCAATGGTTGATAACCCTGCCGCAGCGGCGAAA
TTATTACAGGAACTACAACCGCCGGTTCAGCAGGTGATTTCCCATTGCCGGGTTAATTATCGTCAATTGG
TTGCCGCGGACAAACCCGGCCTGGTGCTTGATATTGCCGCACTTTCGGAAAACGATCTGGCATTTTATTG
CCTTGATGTCACCCGAGCTGGACATAATGGCGTACTTGCTGCCTTGTTATTACGCGCATTGTTTAACGGA
TTATTACAGGAACAGCTTGCACACCAAAATCAACGGTTGCCAGAGTTGGGCGCGTTATTGAAGCAGGTAA
ACCATTTACTTCGTCAGGCCAATCTGCCGGGGCAGTTTCCGCTATTAGTTGGCTATTATCATCGCGAACT
GAAAAATCTCATTCTGGTTTCTGCGGGTCTGAATGCGACGTTAAATACCGGCGAACACCAGGTGCAAATC
AGTAATGGTGTTCCGTTAGGCACTTTAGGTAACGCTTATTTGAATCAATTGAGCCAGCGATGCGATGCCT
GGCAATGCCAAATATGGGGAACCGGTGGTCGACTGCGCTTGATGTTGTCTGCAGAATGAGGATCCGAATT
CGAGCTCCGTCGACAAGCTTGCGGCCGCACTCGAGCACCACCACCACCACCACTGAGATCCGGCTGCTAA
CAAAGCCCGAAAGGAAGCTGAGTTGGCTGCTGCCACCGCTGAGCAATAACTAGCATAACCCCTTGGGGCC
TCTAAACGGGTCTTGAGGGGTTTTTTGCTGAAAGGAGGAACTATATCCGGATTGGCGAATGGG
[124 nt withheld, positions 1394-1517]
C
[91 nt withheld, positions 1519-1609]
A
[49 nt withheld, positions 1611-1659]
CCTTTGACGTTGGAGTCCACGTTCTTT
[37 nt withheld, positions 1687-1723]
ACCCTATCTCGGTCTATTCTTTTGATTTATAAGGGATTTTGCCGATTTCGGCCTATTGGTTAAAAAATGA
GCTGATTTAACAAAAATTTAACGCGAATTTTAACAAAATATTAACGCTTACAATTTAGGTGGCACTTTTC
GGGGAAATGTGCGCGGAACCCCTATTTGTTTATTTTTCTAAATACATTCAAATATGTATCCGCTCATGAA
TTAATTCTTAGAAAAACTCATCGAGCATCAAATGAAACTGCAATTTATTCATATCAGGATTATCAATACC
ATATTTTTGAAAAAGCCGTTTCTGTAATGAAGGAGAAAACTCACCGAGGCAGTTCCATAGGATGGCAAGA
TCCTGGTATCGGTCTGCGATTCCGACTCGTCCAACATCAATACAACCTATTAATTTCCCCTCGTCAAAAA
TAAGGTTATCAAGTGAGAAATCACCATGAGTGACGACTGAATCCGGTGAGAATGGCAAAAGTTTATGCAT
TTCTTTCCAGACTTGTTCAACAGGCCAGCCATTACGCTCGTCATCAAAATCACTCGCATCAACCAAACCG
TTATTCATTCGTGATTGCGCCTGAGCGAGACGAAATACGCGATCGCTGTTAAAAGGACAATTACAAACAG
GAATCGAATGCAACCGGCGCAGGAACACTGCCAGCGCATCAACAATATTTTCACCTGAATCAGGATATTC
TTCTAATACCTGGAATGCTGTTTTCCCGGGGATCGCAGTGGTGAGTAACCATGCATCATCAGGAGTACGG
ATAAAATGCTTGATGGTCGGAAGAGGCATAAATTCCGTCAGCCAGTTTAGTCTGACCATCTCATCTGTAA
CATCATTGGCAACGCTACCTTTGCCATGTTTCAGAAACAACTCTGGCGCATCGGGCTTCCCATACAATCG
ATAGATTGTCGCACCTGATTGCCCGACATTATCGCGAGCCCATTTATACCCATATAAATCAGCATCCATG
TTGGAATTTAATCGCGGCCTAGAGCAAGACGTTTCCCGTTGAATATGGCTCATAACACCCCTTGTATTAC
TGTTTATGTAAGCAGACAGTTTTATTGTTCATGACCAAAATCCCTTAACGTGAGTTTTCGTTCCACTGAG
CGTCAGACCCCGTAGAAAAGATCAAAGGATCTTCTTGAGATCCTTTTTTTCTGCGCGTAATCTGCTGCTT
GCAAACAAAAAAACCACCGCTACCAGCGGTGGTTTGTTTGCCGGATCAAGAGCTACCAACTCTTTTTCCG
AAGGTAACTGGCTTCAGCAGAGCGCAGATACCAAATACTGTCCTTCTAGTGTAGCCGTAGTTAGGCCACC
ACTTCAAGAACTCTGTAGCACCGCCTACATACCTCGCTCTGCTAATCCTGTTACCAGTGGCTGCTGCCAG
TGGCGATAAGTCGTGTCTTACCGGGTTGGACTCAAGACGATAGTTACCGGATAAGGCGCAGCGGTCGGGC
TGAACGGGGGGTTCGTGCACACAGCCCAGCTTGGAGCGAACGACCTACACCGAACTGAGATACCTACAGC
GTGAGCTATGAGAAAGCGCCACGCTTCCCGAAGGGAGAAAGGCGGACAGGTATCCGGTAAGCGGCAGGGT
CGGAACAGGAGAGCGCACGAGGGAGCTTCCAGGGGGAAACGCCTGGTATCTTTATAGTCCTGTCGGGTTT
CGCCACCTCTGACTTGAGCGTCGATTTTTGTGATGCTCGTCAGGGGGGCGGAGCCTATGGAAAAACGCCA
GCAACGCGGCCTTTTTACGGTTCCTGGCCTTTTGCTGGCCTTTTGCTCACATGTTCTTTCCTGCGTTATC
CCCTGATTCTGTGGATAACCGTATTACCGCCTTTGAGTGAGCTGATACCGCTCGCCGCAGCCGAACGACC
GAGCGCAGCGAGTCAGTGAGCGAGGAAGCGGAAGAGCGCCTGATGCGGTATTTTCTCCTTACGCATCTGT
GCGGTATTTCACACCGCAATGGTGCACTCTCAGTACAATCTGCTCTGATGCCGCATAGTTAAGCCAGTAT
ACACTCCGCTATCGCTACGTGACTGGGTCATGGCTGCGCCCCGACACCCGCCAACACCCGCTGACGCGCC
CTGACGGGCTTGTCTGCTCCCGGCATCCGCTTACAGACAAGCTGTGACCGTCTCCGGGAGCTGCATGTGT
CAGAGGTTTTCACCGTCATCACCGAAACGCGCGAGGCAGCTGCGGTAAAGCTCATCAGCGTGGTCGTGAA
GCGATTCACAGATGTCTGCCTGTTCATCCGCGTCCAGCTCGTTGAGTTTCTCCAGAAGCGTTAATGTCTG
GCTTCTGATAAAGCGGGCCATGTTAAGGGCGGTTTTTTCCTGTTTGGTCACTGATGCCTCCGTGTAAGGG
GGATTTCTGTTCATGGGGGTAATGATACCGATGAAACGAGAGAGGATGCTCACGATACGGGTTACTGATG
ATGAACATGCCCGGTTACTGGAACGTTGTGAGGGTAAACAACTGGCGGTATGGATGCGGCGGGACCAGAG
AAAAATCACTCAGGGTCAATGCCAGCGCTTCGTTAATACAGATGTAGGTGTTCCACAGGGTAGCCAGCAG
CATCCTGCGATGCAGATCCGGAACATAATGGTGCAGGGCGCTGACTTCCGCGTTTCCAGACTTTACGAAA
CACGGAAACCGAAGACCATTCATGTTGTTGCTCAGGTCGCAGACGTTTTGCAGCAGCAGTCGCTTCACGT
TCGCTCGCGTATCGGTGATTCATTCTGCTAACCAGTAAGGCAACCCCGCCAGCCTAGCCGGGTCCTCAAC
GACAGGAGCACGATCATGCGCACCCGTGGGGCCGCCATGCCGGCGATAATGGCCTGCTTCTCGCCGAAAC
GTTTGGTGGCGGGACCAGTGACGAAGGCTTGAGCGAGGGCGTGCAAGATTCCGAATACCGCAAGCGACAG
GCCGATCATCGTCGCGCTCCAGCGAAAGCGGTCCTCGCCGAAAATGACCCAGAGCGCTGCCGGCACCTGT
CCTACGAGTTGCATGATAAAGAAGACAGTCATAAGTGCGGCGACGATAGTCATGCCCCGCGCCCACCGGA
AGGAGCTGACTGGGTTGAAGGCTCTCAAGGGCATCGGTCGAGATCCCGGTGCCTAATGAGTGAGCTAACT
TACATTAATTGCGTTGCGCTCACTGCCCGCTTTCCAGTCGGGAAACCTGTCGTGCCAGCTGCATTAATGA
ATCGGCCAACGCGCGGGGAGAGGCGGTTTGCGTATTGGGCGCCAGGGTGGTTTTTCTTTTCACCAGTGAG
ACGGGCAACAGCTGATTGCCCTTCACCGCCTGGCCCTGAGAGAGTTGCAGCAAGCGGTCCACGCTGGTTT
GCCCCAGCAGGCGAAAATCCTGTTTGATGGTGGTTAACGGCGGGATATAACATGAGCTGTCTTCGGTATC
GTCGTATCCCACTACCGAGATATCCGCACCAACGCGCAGCCCGGACTCGGTAATGGCGCGCATTGCGCCC
AGCGCCATCTGATCGTTGGCAACCAGCATCGCAGTGGGAACGATGCCCTCATTCAGCATTTGCATGGTTT
GTTGAAAACCGGACATGGCACTCCAGTCGCCTTCCCGTTCCGCTATCGGCTGAATTTGATTGCGAGTGAG
ATATTTATGCCAGCCAGCCAGACGCAGACGCGCCGAGACAGAACTTAATGGGCCCGCTAACAGCGCGATT
TGCTGGTGACCCAATGCGACCAGATGCTCCACGCCCAGTCGCGTACCGTCTTCATGGGAGAAAATAATAC
TGTTGATGGGTGTCTGGTCAGAGACATCAAGAAATAACGCCGGAACATTAGTGCAGGCAGCTTCCACAGC
AATGGCATCCTGGTCATCCAGCGGATAGTTAATGATCAGCCCACTGACGCGTTGCGCGAGAAGATTGTGC
ACCGCCGCTTTACAGGCTTCGACGCCGCTTCGTTCTACCATCGACACCACCACGCTGGCACCCAGTTGAT
CGGCGCGAGATTTAATCGCCGCGACAATTTGCGACGGCGCGTGCAGGGCCAGACTGGAGGTGGCAACGCC
AATCAGCAACGACTGTTTGCCCGCCAGTTGTTGTGCCACGCGGTTGGGAATGTAATTCAGCTCCGCCATC
GCCGCTTCCACTTTTTCCCGCGTTTTCGCAGAAACGTGGCTGGCCTGGTTCACCACGCGGGAAACGGTCT
GATAAGAGACACCGGCATACTCTGCGACATCGTATAACGTTACTGGTTTCACATTCACCACCCTGAATTG
ACTCTCTTCCGGGCGCTATCATGCCATACCGCGAAAGGTTTTGCGCCATTCGATGGTGTCCGGGATCTCG
ACGCTCTCCCTTATGCGACTCCTGCATTAGGAAGCAGCCCAGTAGTAGGTTGAGGCCGTTGAGCACCGCC
GCCGCAAGGAATGGTGCATGCAAGGAGATGGCGCCCAACAGTCCCCCGGCCACGGGGCCTGCCACCATAC
CCACGCCGAAACAAGCGCTCATGAGCCCGAAGTGGCGAGCCCGATCTTCCCCATCGGTGATGTCGGCGAT
ATAGGCGCCAGCAACCGCACCTGTGGCGCCGGTGATGCCGGCCACGATGCGTCCGGCGTAGAGGATCGAG
ATCTCGATCCCGCGAAAT
